>Addgene plasmid #27213 | zebrafish similar to gpr151 (or gpcr-2037)_R (OZ536) | addgene partial sequence | sequence record 33602 | 27213 with OK.61 (5' GGGTAGTACGATGACGGAACCTGTC 3')
TACATTGTGCAAAGGCCCTGAGAAAAATCCAAGCTTTGGCGGCCGCTGACTACAAAGACGATGATGACAA
ATCTAGACCCGGGGAGCGCCCCTTCCAGTGTCGCATTTGCATGCGGAACTTTTCGGACCTGAGCACGCTT
CGGCGGCATACCCGTACTCATACCGGTGAAAAACCGTTTCAGTGTCGGATCTGTATGCGAAATTTCTCCC
AGAACGAGCACTTGAAGGTCCATCTACGTACGCACACCGGCGAGAAGCCATTCCAATGCCGAATATGCAT
GCGCAACTTCAGTCAGAACAGCCACCTGCGCCGGCACCTAAAAACCCACCTGAGGGGATCCTCTGCACAG
TAGTAACTAGAGACTAGAAAAAGGCCGACAAGTCCCGCTCCGCTGAAGATCCTGGCGTAATAGCGAAGAG
GCCCGCACCGATCGCCCTTCCCAACAGTTGCGCAGCCTGAATGGCGAATGGG
[124 nt withheld, positions 473-596]
C
[91 nt withheld, positions 598-688]
A
[49 nt withheld, positions 690-738]
CCT
