[The description below was written by a language model from this plasmid's Addgene catalogue record.]
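Description:
zebrafish similar to gpr151 (or gpcr-2037)_R (OZ536) is a low-copy bacterial plasmid built on the 5,493 bp MG414 backbone and selected with kanamycin. It needs a host carrying the lacIq allele of the lac repressor, such as XL1 Blue, which suggests the insert is under lac-regulated control. However, the record does not name the promoter or the origin of replication, and no feature table is provided. The catalogue classes it as a zebrafish targeting vector, but the plasmid itself is a bacterial source clone, not something delivered directly to fish.

The payload is a roughly 270 bp engineered zinc finger array, cloned between XbaI and BamHI sites that are both retained, so the array can be excised and moved to another vector. The array comes from the OPEN (oligomerized pool engineering) approach to making customized zinc fingers. It recognises a 9 bp "right" half-site within the zebrafish locus LOC565170, a gene annotated as similar to gpr151 or galanin receptor type 2-like. The plasmid does not contain any sequence from that zebrafish gene.

To make a working nuclease, the array must be subcloned into a zinc finger nuclease expression vector that fuses it to the FokI cleavage domain. It must then be paired with the complementary left-half array (OZ535), so that the two FokI fusions dimerise at the target and introduce mutations there. In a bacterial two-hybrid assay, the array bound its half-site with about 10-fold reporter activation. According to the depositor, it had not been tested as a nuclease for inducing mutations at the intended locus.
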