Addgene plasmid #27213: zebrafish similar to gpr151 (or gpcr-2037)_R (OZ536)
Depositing lab: Keith Joung. Depositing organization: Massachusetts General Hospital. Publication: Rapid "open-source" engineering of customized zinc-finger nucleases for highly efficient gene modification. Maeder ML, Thibodeau-Beganny S, Osiak A, Wright DA, Anthony RM, Eichtinger M, Jiang T, Foley JE, Winfrey RJ, Townsend JA, Unger-Wallace E, Sander JD, Muller-Lerch F, Fu F, Pearlberg J, Goebel C, Dassie JP, Pruett-Miller SM, Porteus MH, Sgroi DC, Iafrate AJ, Dobbs D, McCray PB, Cathomen T, Voytas DF, Joung JK. Mol Cell. 2008 Jul 25. 31(2):294-301. 10.1016/j.molcel.2008.06.016 PubMed 18657511.
Backbone
  Vector backbone: MG414
  Backbone size w/o insert (bp): 5493
  Vector type: Zebrafish Targeting
Growth in bacteria
  Bacterial resistance: Kanamycin, 50 μg/mL
  Growth temperature: 37°C
  Growth strain: XL1 Blue
  Growth instructions: Requires a bacterial strain such as XL1 Blue, that expresses the lacIq allele of lac repressor
  Copy number: Low Copy
Gene/Insert
  Gene/Insert name: Zinc finger array targeting zebrafish similar to gpr151 (or gpcr-2037) (alt names: galanin receptor type 2-like; OZ536; LOC565170)
  Species: D. rerio (zebrafish)
  Insert size (bp): 270
  GenBank ID: ENSDARG00000074650
  Entrez Gene: LOC565170
  Cloning method: Restriction Enzyme; 5′ cloning site XbaI (not destroyed); 3′ cloning site BamHI (not destroyed)
  Sequencing primers: 5′ OK.61 GGGTAGTACGATGACGGAACCTGTC
Terms and licenses: Academic/Nonprofit Terms; Industry Terms: Not Available to Industry
Depositor comments: This plasmid encodes a zinc finger array targeting half of a target sequence in the zebrafish gene zebrafish similar to gpr151 (or gpcr-2037) (see below). Please note that this plasmid does NOT contain the zebrafish similar to gpr151 (or gpcr-2037) sequence. Users must order the complementary plasmid zebrafish similar to gpr151 (or gpcr-2037)_L (OZ535) [Addgene plasmid 27212] in order to create a zinc finger nuclease (ZFN) pair to introduce targeted mutations into this specific zebrafish gene. Users will also need to clone the zinc finger (ZF) insert of this plasmid into a zinc finger nuclease (ZFN) vector to express a FOKI fusion product. Examples of possible ZFN expression vectors that can be used are: pST1374 (Addgene plasmid 13426), pMLM290 (Addgene plasmid 21872), pMLM292 (Addgene plasmid 21873), pMLM800 (Addgene plasmid 27202) and pMLM802 (Addgene plasmid 27203). This zinc finger array was tested for binding activity to the sequence 5'-GGATGAGCC-3' in a bacterial two hybrid assay, and resulted in 10.26 fold activation. However, this array has not yet been tested for activity as a zinc finger nuclease (i.e. for its ability to induce mutations at the intended locus). Scientists using this zinc finger array in a publication should notify and acknowledge NIH grant number R01 GM088040 in the publication. Other Articles: "Oligomerized pool engineering (OPEN): an 'open-source' protocol for making customized zinc-finger arrays." Maeder ML et al. (Nat Protoc. 2009 Sept 17. 4(10):1471-1501. Pubmed ID: 19798082 "Targeted mutagenesis in zebrafish using customized zinc-finger nucleases." Foley JE et al. (Nat Protoc. 2009 Dec 3. 4(12):1855-1867. Pubmed ID: 20010934
How to cite: zebrafish similar to gpr151 (or gpcr-2037)_R (OZ536) was a gift from Keith Joung (Addgene plasmid # 27213 ; http://n2t.net/addgene:27213 ; RRID:Addgene_27213)
